Addgene plasmid #120935: p3m
Purpose: MoClo golden gate assembly AB part for J23150 (strength ~400x Anderson promoter; see http://parts.igem.org/Promoters/Catalog/Anderson) - Please see Supplemental Documents for annotated Genbank file
Depositing lab: Richard Murray. Depositing organization: California Institute of Technology.
Backbone
  Vector backbone: DVA
  Backbone size w/o insert (bp): 2100
  Vector type: Synthetic Biology
Growth in bacteria
  Bacterial resistance: Ampicillin, 100 μg/mL
  Growth temperature: 37°C
  Growth strain: JM109
  Copy number: High Copy
Gene/Insert
  Gene/Insert name: J23150
  Species: Synthetic
  Insert size (bp): 59
  Cloning method: Gibson Cloning
  Sequencing primers: 5′ AAATAGGCGTATCACGAGGCA; 3′ TTACCGCCTTTGAGTGAGCTG
Terms and licenses: Academic/Nonprofit Terms; Industry Terms: Not Available to Industry
How to cite: p3m was a gift from Richard Murray (Addgene plasmid # 120935 ; http://n2t.net/addgene:120935 ; RRID:Addgene_120935)
