[The description below was written by a language model from this plasmid's Addgene catalogue record and pLannotate feature annotations shown in this document.]
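Description:
p3m is a small synthetic-biology parts plasmid (about 2.2 kb in the sequenced record) built on the DVA destination backbone, which the record lists at roughly 2.1 kb. It is maintained in E. coli from a high-copy ColE1/pUC-type origin of replication and is selected with ampicillin through a β-lactamase (AmpR) gene driven by its native bla promoter. There are no eukaryotic or viral elements; the plasmid serves purely as a bacterial storage and donor vector for a standardized DNA part.

The payload is a 59 bp synthetic insert carrying J23150, a constitutive bacterial promoter from the Anderson promoter collection, described in the record as having a strength of about 400 on that scale. It is formatted as an "AB" position part for MoClo Golden Gate assembly, meaning a type IIS restriction enzyme releases it with defined A and B overhangs, placing it at the first (promoter) slot of a multi-part transcription unit. The record states that the insert was introduced into the backbone by Gibson cloning. In the feature table the part lies between a BioBrick prefix and suffix, with a putative bacterial transcription terminator just upstream that would insulate it from read-through from the backbone. The automated annotation labels the promoter region as a fragment of J23119; this most likely reflects the close sequence similarity among Anderson family members, which derive from the J23119 consensus, rather than a different insert. The type IIS sites and overhangs themselves are not annotated in the table. The plasmid is typically used as a promoter module when assembling tunable bacterial expression circuits.
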