Features (pLannotate 1.2.2; 7 found; start..end, strand, type, name):
    103..963     -  CDS            AmpR: β-lactamase; bla; confers resistance to ampicillin, carbenicillin, and related antibiotics
    964..1068    -  promoter       AmpR promoter: bla
   1158..1201    -  terminator     bacterial terminator: putative bacterial transcription terminator
   1204..1225    +  misc_feature   BioBrick prefix: BioBrick prefix for parts that do not start with "ATG"
   1270..1296    +  promoter       J23119 promoter (fragment): bacterial promoter (Registry of Standard Biological Parts BBa J23119)
   1306..1326    +  misc_feature   BioBrick suffix: universal suffix for all parts
   1503..2091    -  rep_origin     ori: high-copy-number ColE1/pMB1/pBR322/pUC origin of replication
>Addgene plasmid #120935 | p3m | addgene full sequence | sequence record 235944 | Addgene NGS Result
GGTCATGAGATTATCAAAAAGGATCTTCACCTAGATCCTTTTAAATTAAAAATGAAGTTTTAAATCAATC
TAAAGTATATATGAGTAAACTTGGTCTGACAGTTACCAATGCTTAATCAGTGAGGCACCTATCTCAGCGA
TCTGTCTATTTCGTTCATCCATAGTTGCCTGACTCCCCGTCGTGTAGATAACTACGATACGGGAGGGCTT
ACCATCTGGCCCCAGTGCTGCAATGATACCGCGCGACCCACGCTCACCGGCTCCAGATTTATCAGCAATA
AACCAGCCAGCCGGAAGGGCCGAGCGCAGAAGTGGTCCTGCAACTTTATCCGCCTCCATCCAGTCTATTA
ATTGTTGCCGGGAAGCTAGAGTAAGTAGTTCGCCAGTTAATAGTTTGCGCAACGTTGTTGCCATTGCTAC
AGGCATCGTGGTGTCACGCTCGTCGTTTGGTATGGCTTCATTCAGCTCCGGTTCCCAACGATCAAGGCGA
GTTACATGATCCCCCATGTTGTGCAAAAAAGCGGTTAGCTCCTTCGGTCCTCCGATCGTTGTCAGAAGTA
AGTTGGCCGCAGTGTTATCACTCATGGTTATGGCAGCACTGCATAATTCTCTTACTGTCATGCCATCCGT
AAGATGCTTTTCTGTGACTGGTGAGTACTCAACCAAGTCATTCTGAGAATAGTGTATGCGGCGACCGAGT
TGCTCTTGCCCGGCGTCAATACGGGATAATACCGCGCCACATAGCAGAACTTTAAAAGTGCTCATCATTG
GAAAACGTTCTTCGGGGCGAAAACTCTCAAGGATCTTACCGCTGTTGAGATCCAGTTCGATGTAACCCAC
TCGTGCACCCAACTGATCTTCAGCATCTTTTACTTTCACCAGCGTTTCTGGGTGAGCAAAAACAGGAAGG
CAAAATGCCGCAAAAAAGGGAATAAGGGCGACACGGAAATGTTGAATACTCATACTCTTCCTTTTTCAAT
ATTATTGAAGCATTTATCAGGGTTATTGTCTCATGAGCGGATACATATTTGAATGTATTTAGAAAAATAA
ACAAATAGGGGTTCCGCGCACATTTCCCCGAAAAGTGCCACCTGACGTCTAAGAAACCATTATTATCATG
ACATTAACCTATAAAAATAGGCGTATCACGAGGCAGAATTTCAGATAAAAAAAATCCTTAGCTTTCGCTA
AGGATGATTTCTGGAATTCGCGGCCGCTTCTAGAGACTAGTGGGTCTCAGGAGTGCTGTTCCGCTGGGCA
TGCTTTACGGCTAGCTCAGTCCTAGGTATTATGCTACTAGAGACCTACTAGTAGCGGCCGCTGCAGGCTT
CCTCGCTCACTGACTCGCTGCGCTCGGTCGTTCGGCTGCGGCGAGCGGTATCAGCTCACTCAAAGGCGGT
AATACGGTTATCCACAGAATCAGGGGATAACGCAGGAAAGAACATGTGAGCAAAAGGCCAGCAAAAGGCC
AGGAACCGTAAAAAGGCCGCGTTGCTGGCGTTTTTCCACAGGCTCCGCCCCCCTGACGAGCATCACAAAA
ATCGACGCTCAAGTCAGAGGTGGCGAAACCCGACAGGACTATAAAGATACCAGGCGTTTCCCCCTGGAAG
CTCCCTCGTGCGCTCTCCTGTTCCGACCCTGCCGCTTACCGGATACCTGTCCGCCTTTCTCCCTTCGGGA
AGCGTGGCGCTTTCTCATAGCTCACGCTGTAGGTATCTCAGTTCGGTGTAGGTCGTTCGCTCCAAGCTGG
GCTGTGTGCACGAACCCCCCGTTCAGCCCGACCGCTGCGCCTTATCCGGTAACTATCGTCTTGAGTCCAA
CCCGGTAAGACACGACTTATCGCCACTGGCAGCAGCCACTGGTAACAGGATTAGCAGAGCGAGGTATGTA
GGCGGTGCTACAGAGTTCTTGAAGTGGTGGCCTAACTACGGCTACACTAGAAGAACAGTATTTGGTATCT
GCGCTCTGCTGAAGCCAGTTACCTTCGGAAAAAGAGTTGGTAGCTCTTGATCCGGCAAACAAACCACCGC
TGGTAGCGGTGGTTTTTTTGTTTGCAAGCAGCAGATTACGCGCAGAAAAAAAGGATCTCAAGAAGATCCT
TTGATCTTTTCTACGGGGTCTGACGCTCAGTGGAACGAAAACTCACGTTAAGGGATTTT
