>Addgene plasmid #120935 | p3m | depositor partial sequence | sequence record 229924 | insert sequence
GGAGTGCTGTTCCGCTGGGCATGCTTTACGGCTAGCTCAGTCCTAGGTATTATGCTACT
